Addgene plasmid #241388: Bxb1-GT-hEF1a-mStayGold
Purpose: Bxb1-GT donor plasmid for integrating a transcription unit for constitutive expression of mStayGold with hEF1a promoter
Depositing lab: Richard Davis. Depositing organization: Leiden University Medical Center. Publication: STRAIGHT-IN Dual: a platform for dual, single-copy integrations of DNA payloads and gene circuits into human induced pluripotent stem cells. Blanch-Asensio A, Ploessl DS, Wang NB, Mummery CL, Galloway KE, Davis RP. bioRxiv [Preprint]. 2024 Oct 17:2024.10.17.616637. doi: 10.1101/2024.10.17.616637. PubMed 39464154.
Backbone
  Vector backbone: pBR322/pUC
  Backbone size w/o insert (bp): 4700
  Vector type: Mammalian Expression
Growth in bacteria
  Bacterial resistance: Ampicillin, 100 μg/mL
  Growth temperature: 37°C
  Growth strain: NEB Stable
  Copy number: High Copy
Gene/Insert
  Gene/Insert name: mStayGold
  Species: Synthetic
  Insert size (bp): 2100
  Promoter: hEF1a
  Cloning method: Gibson Cloning
Terms and licenses: Academic/Nonprofit Terms; Industry Terms: Not Available to Industry
How to cite: Bxb1-GT-hEF1a-mStayGold was a gift from Richard Davis (Addgene plasmid # 241388 ; http://n2t.net/addgene:241388 ; RRID:Addgene_241388)
