[The description below was written by a language model from this plasmid's Addgene catalogue record and pLannotate feature annotations shown in this document.]
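Description:
Bxb1-GT-hEF1a-mStayGold is a mammalian-expression donor plasmid on a pBR322/pUC-type backbone, designed for site-specific integration of a fluorescent reporter transcription unit by the serine integrase Bxb1. "GT" in the name most likely denotes the central dinucleotide variant of the Bxb1 attachment site, but the feature table does not annotate any attachment site, so its position and type cannot be stated from the record. In bacteria the plasmid is maintained at high copy through the ColE1/pUC origin and selected with ampicillin via the β-lactamase gene and its promoter. An f1 origin and remnants of lac, lacZα, bom and rop sequences are backbone leftovers.

The payload is a constitutive transcription unit in which a human EF-1α promoter drives mStayGold, a synthetic monomeric, highly photostable green fluorescent protein. The coding sequence itself is not annotated but presumably occupies the gap between the second EF-1α promoter and the bGH polyadenylation signal that terminates the unit. This cassette sits downstream of a loxP site and upstream of a lox2272 site. Upstream of loxP lie an SV40 early promoter and a first copy of the EF-1α promoter with no annotated coding sequence after it. This arrangement may supply a promoter to activate a selection marker at the genomic landing pad after integration, though the record does not say so. The heterospecific lox sites would let Cre act separately on flanking auxiliary sequences, again an inference. Short NeoR/KanR and PuroR fragments are junction remnants, not functional markers. The associated platform is used for single-copy integration of DNA payloads into human induced pluripotent stem cells.
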