Features (pLannotate 1.2.2; 21 found; start..end, strand, type, name):
      2..94      +  CDS            lacI (fragment): lac repressor; lacI; The lac repressor binds to the lac operator to inhibit transcription in E. coli. This inhibition can be relieved by adding lactose or isopropyl-β-D-thiogalactopyranoside (IPTG).
    107..128     +  protein_bind   CAP binding site: CAP binding activates transcription in the presence of cAMP. E. coli catabolite activator protein
    143..173     +  promoter       lac promoter: promoter for the E. coli lac operon
    181..197     +  protein_bind   lac operator: The lac repressor binds to the lac operator to inhibit transcription in E. coli. This inhibition can be relieved by adding lactose or isopropyl-β-D-thiogalactopyranoside (IPTG). lac repressor encoded by lacI
    253..463     +  promoter       SV40 promoter: SV40 early promoter
    485..551     +  CDS            small t antigen (fragment): SV40 (simian virus 40) small t antigen
    558..1736    +  promoter       EF-1α promoter: strong constitutive promoter for human elongation factor EF-1α
   1802..1835    +  protein_bind   loxP: Cre-mediated recombination occurs in the 8-bp core sequence (GCATACAT). Cre recombinase
   1836..1860    -  CDS            NeoR/KanR (fragment): aminoglycoside phosphotransferase confers resistance to neomycin, kanamycin, and G418 (Geneticin®)
   1887..3065    +  promoter       EF-1α promoter: strong constitutive promoter for human elongation factor EF-1α
   3798..4022    +  polyA_signal   bGH poly(A) signal: bovine growth hormone polyadenylation signal
   4032..4053    +  CDS            PuroR (fragment): puromycin N-acetyltransferase; pac from Streptomyces; confers resistance to puromycin
   4054..4086    +  protein_bind   lox2272: Cre-mediated recombination occurs in the 8-bp core sequence (GGATACTT). lox2272 sites are compatible with each other, but incompatible with loxP or loxN sites (Lee and Saito, 1988). Cre recombinase
   4092..4247    +  CDS            lacZα (fragment): LacZα fragment of β-galactosidase; lacZ fragment
   4253..4304    -  misc_feature   bom (fragment): basis of mobility region from pBR322
   4323..4778    +  rep_origin     f1 ori (sequence partly withheld): f1 bacteriophage origin of replication; arrow indicates direction of (+) strand synthesis
   4779..4828    -  misc_feature   bom (fragment): basis of mobility region from pBR322
   4930..4965    -  CDS            rop (fragment): Rop protein, which maintains plasmids at low copy number; rop
   5060..5164    +  promoter       AmpR promoter: bla
   5165..6025    +  CDS            AmpR: β-lactamase; bla; confers resistance to ampicillin, carbenicillin, and related antibiotics
   6196..6784    +  rep_origin     ori: high-copy-number ColE1/pMB1/pBR322/pUC origin of replication
>Addgene plasmid #241388 | Bxb1-GT-hEF1a-mStayGold | addgene full sequence | sequence record 485730 | Addgene NGS Result
AGCGCCCAATACGCAAACCGCCTCTCCCCGCGCGTTGGCCGATTCATTAATGCAGCTGGCACGACAGGTT
TCCCGACTGGAAAGCGGGCAGTGAGCGCAACGCAATTAATGTGAGTTAGCTCACTCATTAGGCACCCCAG
GCTTTACACTTTATGCTTCCGGCTCGTATGTTGTGTGGAATTGTGAGCGGATAACAATTTCACACAGGAA
ACAGCTATGACCATGATTACGCCAAGCTTAATTCCCTCCCCAGCAGGCAGAAGTATGCAAAGCATGCATC
TCAATTAGTCAGCAACCATAGTCCCGCCCCTAACTCCGCCCATCCCGCCCCTAACTCCGCCCAGTTCCGC
CCATTCTCCGCCCCATGGCTGACTAATTTTTTTTATTTATGCAGAGGCCGAGGCCGCCTCGGCCTCTGAG
CTATTCCAGAAGTAGTGAGGAGGCTTTTTTGGAGGCCTAGGCTTTTGCAAAAAGCTTTGCAAAGATGGAT
AAAGTTTTAAACAGAGAGGAATCTTTGCAGCTAATGGACCTTCTAGGTCTTGAAAGGAGTGGGAATTGGC
TCCGGTGCCCGTCAGTGGGCAGAGCGCACATCGCCCACAGTCCCCGAGAAGTTGGGGGGAGGGGTCGGCA
ATTGAACCGGTGCCTAGAGAAGGTGGCGCGGGGTAAACTGGGAAAGTGATGTCGTGTACTGGCTCCGCCT
TTTTCCCGAGGGTGGGGGAGAACCGTATATAAGTGCAGTAGTCGCCGTGAACGTTCTTTTTCGCAACGGG
TTTGCCGCCAGAACACAGGTAAGTGCCGTGTGTGGTTCCCGCGGGCCTGGCCTCTTTACGGGTTATGGCC
CTTGCGTGCCTTGAATTACTTCCACCTGGCTGCAGTACGTGATTCTTGATCCCGAGCTTCGGGTTGGAAG
TGGGTGGGAGAGTTCGAGGCCTTGCGCTTAAGGAGCCCCTTCGCCTCGTGCTTGAGTTGAGGCCTGGCCT
GGGCGCTGGGGCCGCCGCGTGCGAATCTGGTGGCACCTTCGCGCCTGTCTCGCTGCTTTCGATAAGTCTC
TAGCCATTTAAAATTTTTGATGACCTGCTGCGACGCTTTTTTTCTGGCAAGATAGTCTTGTAAATGCGGG
CCAAGATCTGCACACTGGTATTTCGGTTTTTGGGGCCGCGGGCGGCGACGGGGCCCGTGCGTCCCAGCGC
ACATGTTCGGCGAGGCGGGGCCTGCGAGCGCGGCCACCGAGAATCGGACGGGGGTAGTCTCAAGCTGGCC
GGCCTGCTCTGGTGCCTGGCCTCGCGCCGCCGTGTATCGCCCCGCCCTGGGCGGCAAGGCTGGCCCGGTC
GGCACCAGTTGCGTGAGCGGAAAGATGGCCGCTTCCCGGCCCTGCTGCAGGGAGCTCAAAATGGAGGACG
CGGCGCTCGGGAGAGCGGGCGGGTGAGTCACCCACACAAAGGAAAAGGGCCTTTCCGTCCTCAGCCGTCG
CTTCATGTGACTCCACGGAGTACCGGGCGCCGTCCAGGCACCTCGATTAGTTCTCGAGCTTTTGGAGTAC
GTCGTCTTTAGGTTGGGGGGAGGGGTTTTATGCGATGGAGTTTCCCCACACTGAGTGGGTGGAGACTGAA
GTTAGGCCAGCTTGGCACTTGATGTAATTCTCCTTGGAATTTGCCCTTTTTGAGTTTGGATCTTGGTTCA
TTCTCAAGCCTCAGACAGTGGTTCAAAGTTTTTTTCTTCCATTTCAGGTGTCGTGAGGAATTCGCCACCA
TGGCCGGCTTGTCGACGACGGCGGTCTCCGTCGTCAGGATCATCCGGATCCATAACTTCGTATAGCATAC
ATTATACGAAGTTATCATGATATTCGGCAAGCAGGCATCGACTAGTTAATTAAGTGAGTGGGAATTGGCT
CCGGTGCCCGTCAGTGGGCAGAGCGCACATCGCCCACAGTCCCCGAGAAGTTGGGGGGAGGGGTCGGCAA
TTGAACCGGTGCCTAGAGAAGGTGGCGCGGGGTAAACTGGGAAAGTGATGTCGTGTACTGGCTCCGCCTT
TTTCCCGAGGGTGGGGGAGAACCGTATATAAGTGCAGTAGTCGCCGTGAACGTTCTTTTTCGCAACGGGT
TTGCCGCCAGAACACAGGTAAGTGCCGTGTGTGGTTCCCGCGGGCCTGGCCTCTTTACGGGTTATGGCCC
TTGCGTGCCTTGAATTACTTCCACCTGGCTGCAGTACGTGATTCTTGATCCCGAGCTTCGGGTTGGAAGT
GGGTGGGAGAGTTCGAGGCCTTGCGCTTAAGGAGCCCCTTCGCCTCGTGCTTGAGTTGAGGCCTGGCCTG
GGCGCTGGGGCCGCCGCGTGCGAATCTGGTGGCACCTTCGCGCCTGTCTCGCTGCTTTCGATAAGTCTCT
AGCCATTTAAAATTTTTGATGACCTGCTGCGACGCTTTTTTTCTGGCAAGATAGTCTTGTAAATGCGGGC
CAAGATCTGCACACTGGTATTTCGGTTTTTGGGGCCGCGGGCGGCGACGGGGCCCGTGCGTCCCAGCGCA
CATGTTCGGCGAGGCGGGGCCTGCGAGCGCGGCCACCGAGAATCGGACGGGGGTAGTCTCAAGCTGGCCG
GCCTGCTCTGGTGCCTGGCCTCGCGCCGCCGTGTATCGCCCCGCCCTGGGCGGCAAGGCTGGCCCGGTCG
GCACCAGTTGCGTGAGCGGAAAGATGGCCGCTTCCCGGCCCTGCTGCAGGGAGCTCAAAATGGAGGACGC
GGCGCTCGGGAGAGCGGGCGGGTGAGTCACCCACACAAAGGAAAAGGGCCTTTCCGTCCTCAGCCGTCGC
TTCATGTGACTCCACGGAGTACCGGGCGCCGTCCAGGCACCTCGATTAGTTCTCGAGCTTTTGGAGTACG
TCGTCTTTAGGTTGGGGGGAGGGGTTTTATGCGATGGAGTTTCCCCACACTGAGTGGGTGGAGACTGAAG
TTAGGCCAGCTTGGCACTTGATGTAATTCTCCTTGGAATTTGCCCTTTTTGAGTTTGGATCTTGGTTCAT
TCTCAAGCCTCAGACAGTGGTTCAAAGTTTTTTTCTTCCATTTCAGGTGTCGTGAGGAATTCGCCACCAT
GGCCACCATGCGGGGTTCTGATCCGATGGTGTCTACAGGCGAGGAGCTGTTTACCGGCGTGGTGCCCTTC
AAGTTCCAGCTGAAGGGCACCATCAACGGCAAGAGCTTCACCGTGGAAGGCGAGGGCGAGGGCAATAGCC
ACGAGGGCAGCCACAAAGGCAAGTACGTGTGCACCAGCGGCAAACTGCCAATGTCTTGGGCCGCCCTGGG
AACTAGCTTCGGCTATGGCATGAAGTACTACACCAAGTACCCCAGCGGCCTGAAGAACTGGTTCCACGAG
GTGATGCCCGAGGGCTTCACCTACGACAGACACATCCAGTACAAGGGCGACGGCAGCATCCACGCCAAGC
ACCAGCACTTCATGAAGAACGGCACCTACCACAACATCGTGGAGTTCACCGGCCAGGACTTCAAGGAGAA
CAGCCCCGTGCTGACCAGCGACATGGACGTGAGCCTGCCCAACGAGGTGCAGCACATCCCCATAGATGAC
GGCGTGGAGTGCACAGTGACCCTGCAGTACCCTCTGCTGAGCGACGAGAGCAAGTGCGTGGAGGCCTACC
AGAACACCATCATCAAGCCCCTGCACAATCAGCCAGCCCCCGATGTGCCATTCCACTGGATCAGAAAGCA
GTACACCCAGAGCAAGGACGACACCGAGGAGAGGGACCACATCATCCAGAGCGAGACACTGGAGGCCCAC
CTGTAACAACGTTGCACCTGTGCCTTCTAGTTGCCAGCCATCTGTTGTTTGCCCCTCCCCCGTGCCTTCC
TTGACCCTGGAAGGTGCCACTCCCACTGTCCTTTCCTAATAAAATGAGGAAATTGCATCGCATTGTCTGA
GTAGGTGTCATTCTATTCTGGGGGGTGGGGTGGGGCAGGACAGCAAGGGGGAGGATTGGGAAGACAATAG
CAGGCATGCTGGGGATGCGGTGGGCTCTATGGCGCTCGCTCGCTGCAAGAACTCTTCCTCACGATAACTT
CGTATAGGAGACTTTATACGAAGTTAAGCGCTCACTGGCCGTCGTTTTACAACGTCGTGACTGGGAAAAC
CCTGGCGTTACCCAACTTAATCGCCTTGCAGCACATCCCCCTTTCGCCAGCTGGCGTAATAGCGAAGAGG
CCCGCACCGATCGCCCTTCCCAACAGTTGCGCAGCCTGAATGGCGAATGGCGCCTGATGCGGTATTTTCT
CCTTACGCATCTGTGCGGTATTTCACACCGCATA
[95 nt withheld, positions 4305-4399]
T
[46 nt withheld, positions 4401-4446]
C
[141 nt withheld, positions 4448-4588]
CCTTTGACGTTGGAGTCCACGTTCTTT
[37 nt withheld, positions 4616-4652]
ACTCTATCTCGGGCTATTCTTTTGATTTATAAGGGATTTTGCCGATTTCGGTCTATTGGTTAAAAAATGA
GCTGATTTAACAAAAATTTAACGCGAATTTTAACAAAATATTAACGTTTACAATTTTATGGTGCACTCTC
AGTACAATCTGCTCTGATGCCGCATAGTTAAGCCAGCCCCGACACCCGCCAACACCCGCTGACGCGCCCT
GACGGGCTTGTCTGCTCCCGGCATCCGCTTACAGACAAGCTGTGACCGTCTCCGGGAGCTGCATGTGTCA
GAGGTTTTCACCGTCATCACCGAAACGCGCGAGACGAAAGGGCCTCGTGATACGCCTATTTTTATAGGTT
AATGTCATGATAATAATGGTTTCTTAGACGTCAGGTGGCACTTTTCGGGGAAATGTGCGCGGAACCCCTA
TTTGTTTATTTTTCTAAATACATTCAAATATGTATCCGCTCATGAGACAATAACCCTGATAAATGCTTCA
ATAATATTGAAAAAGGAAGAGTATGAGTATTCAACATTTCCGTGTCGCCCTTATTCCCTTTTTTGCGGCA
TTTTGCCTTCCTGTTTTTGCTCACCCAGAAACGCTGGTGAAAGTAAAAGATGCTGAAGATCAGTTGGGTG
CACGAGTGGGTTACATCGAACTGGATCTCAACAGCGGTAAGATCCTTGAGAGTTTTCGCCCCGAAGAACG
TTTTCCAATGATGAGCACTTTTAAAGTTCTGCTATGTGGCGCGGTATTATCCCGTATTGACGCCGGGCAA
GAGCAACTCGGTCGCCGCATACACTATTCTCAGAATGACTTGGTTGAGTACTCACCAGTCACAGAAAAGC
ATCTTACGGATGGCATGACAGTAAGAGAATTATGCAGTGCTGCCATAACCATGAGTGATAACACTGCGGC
CAACTTACTTCTGACAACGATCGGAGGACCGAAGGAGCTAACCGCTTTTTTGCACAACATGGGGGATCAT
GTAACTCGCCTTGATCGTTGGGAACCGGAGCTGAATGAAGCCATACCAAACGACGAGCGTGACACCACGA
TGCCTGTAGCAATGGCAACAACGTTGCGCAAACTATTAACTGGCGAACTACTTACTCTAGCTTCCCGGCA
ACAATTAATAGACTGGATGGAGGCGGATAAAGTTGCAGGACCACTTCTGCGCTCGGCCCTTCCGGCTGGC
TGGTTTATTGCTGATAAATCTGGAGCCGGTGAGCGTGGGTCTCGCGGTATCATTGCAGCACTGGGGCCAG
ATGGTAAGCCCTCCCGTATCGTAGTTATCTACACGACGGGGAGTCAGGCAACTATGGATGAACGAAATAG
ACAGATCGCTGAGATAGGTGCCTCACTGATTAAGCATTGGTAACTGTCAGACCAAGTTTACTCATATATA
CTTTAGATTGATTTAAAACTTCATTTTTAATTTAAAAGGATCTAGGTGAAGATCCTTTTTGATAATCTCA
TGACCAAAATCCCTTAACGTGAGTTTTCGTTCCACTGAGCGTCAGACCCCGTAGAAAAGATCAAAGGATC
TTCTTGAGATCCTTTTTTTCTGCGCGTAATCTGCTGCTTGCAAACAAAAAAACCACCGCTACCAGCGGTG
GTTTGTTTGCCGGATCAAGAGCTACCAACTCTTTTTCCGAAGGTAACTGGCTTCAGCAGAGCGCAGATAC
CAAATACTGTTCTTCTAGTGTAGCCGTAGTTAGGCCACCACTTCAAGAACTCTGTAGCACCGCCTACATA
CCTCGCTCTGCTAATCCTGTTACCAGTGGCTGCTGCCAGTGGCGATAAGTCGTGTCTTACCGGGTTGGAC
TCAAGACGATAGTTACCGGATAAGGCGCAGCGGTCGGGCTGAACGGGGGGTTCGTGCACACAGCCCAGCT
TGGAGCGAACGACCTACACCGAACTGAGATACCTACAGCGTGAGCTATGAGAAAGCGCCACGCTTCCCGA
AGGGAGAAAGGCGGACAGGTATCCGGTAAGCGGCAGGGTCGGAACAGGAGAGCGCACGAGGGAGCTTCCA
GGGGGAAACGCCTGGTATCTTTATAGTCCTGTCGGGTTTCGCCACCTCTGACTTGAGCGTCGATTTTTGT
GATGCTCGTCAGGGGGGCGGAGCCTATGGAAAAACGCCAGCAACGCGGCCTTTTTACGGTTCCTGGCCTT
TTGCTGGCCTTTTGCTCACATGTTCTTTCCTGCGTTATCCCCTGATTCTGTGGATAACCGTATTACCGCC
TTTGAGTGAGCTGATACCGCTCGCCGCAGCCGAACGACCGAGCGCAGCGAGTCAGTGAGCGAGGAAGCGG
AAG
